Addgene plasmid #41829: pAAH5
Purpose: (Empty Backbone) Used as a PCR template for tagging yeast proteins with the SNAP tag by homologous recombination and selection for hygromycin resistance.
Depositing lab: Melissa Moore. Depositing organization: University of Massachusetts, Worcester. Publication: Ordered and dynamic assembly of single spliceosomes. Hoskins AA, Friedman LJ, Gallagher SS, Crawford DJ, Anderson EG, Wombacher R, Ramirez N, Cornish VW, Gelles J, Moore MJ. Science. 2011 Mar 11;331(6022):1289-95. 10.1126/science.1198830 PubMed 21393538.
Backbone
  Vector backbone: pSET7-26b
  Backbone manufacturer: Covalys
  Backbone size (bp): 3724
  Modifications to backbone: Contains the gene for the SNAP tag along with the hygromycin resistance cassette from pAG32 Made by digestion of pAG32 (Euroscarf) with BamHI and EcoRV to remove the hygromycin cassette and ligation into the SNAP expression plasmid pSET7-26b (Covalys/New England Biolabs)
  Vector type: Bacterial Expression, Yeast Expression ; PCR template
  Promoter: T7,TEF
  Selectable markers: Hygromycin
Growth in bacteria
  Bacterial resistance: Ampicillin, 100 μg/mL
  Growth temperature: 37°C
  Growth strain: Top10
  Copy number: Unknown
Gene/Insert
  Sequencing primers: 3′ T7 terminator
Resource information
  A portion of this plasmid was derived from a plasmid made by: SNAP tag obtained from Covalys/NEB
Terms and licenses: Academic/Nonprofit Terms; Industry Terms: Not Available to Industry
How to cite: pAAH5 was a gift from Melissa Moore (Addgene plasmid # 41829 ; http://n2t.net/addgene:41829 ; RRID:Addgene_41829)
