[The description below was written by a language model from this plasmid's Addgene catalogue record and pLannotate feature annotations shown in this document.]
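Description:
pAAH5 is an empty-backbone plasmid that serves mainly as a PCR template for tagging endogenous yeast proteins with the SNAP tag. It was built from the bacterial SNAP expression vector pSET7-26b by inserting the hygromycin resistance cassette taken from pAG32. The 5,413-nt depositor sequence shows a pBluescript-like framework. It has a high-copy ColE1/pUC origin and an ampicillin resistance gene with its bla promoter for propagation and selection in E. coli. An f1 origin is also present, along with remnants of the lacZα/lac promoter region, a T3 promoter and fragments of the multiple cloning site.

The functional core is a SNAP-tag coding sequence followed directly by the hphMX6 marker. SNAP-tag is an O6-alkylguanine-DNA-alkyltransferase variant that reacts covalently with benzylguanine derivatives, which allows site-specific attachment of fluorophores or other probes. The version annotated here is optimized for bacterial expression. It sits downstream of a T7 promoter and the phage gene 10 ribosome binding site, and a T7 terminator lies beyond the inserted cassette, next to a short leftover fragment of the SET1 solubility tag. The hphMX6 module confers hygromycin resistance in yeast. The record lists TEF as its promoter, and the annotation shows that it ends in the Ashbya gossypii TEF terminator.

Because the tag and marker are adjacent, the pair can be amplified as a single unit using primers that carry homology to a chromosomal target. The product is then integrated by homologous recombination, and hygromycin selection identifies the integrants. This produces a SNAP fusion at the native locus. The associated publication concerns single-molecule analysis of spliceosome assembly.
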