Features (pLannotate 1.2.2; 18 found; start..end, strand, type, name):
     33..461     -  rep_origin     f1 ori (sequence partly withheld): f1 bacteriophage origin of replication; arrow indicates direction of (+) strand synthesis
    466..621     -  CDS            lacZα (fragment): LacZα fragment of β-galactosidase; lacZ fragment
    629..647     +  promoter       T7 promoter: promoter for bacteriophage T7 RNA polymerase
    698..720     +  RBS            RBS: efficient ribosome binding site from bacteriophage T7 gene 10 (Olins and Rangwala, 1989)
    728..1273    +  CDS            SNAP-tag®: human O6-alkylguanine-DNA-alkyltransferase variant that forms covalent bonds with benzylguanine derivatives optimized for bacterial expression
   1367..2942    +  gene           hphMX6: yeast selectable marker conferring hygromycin resistance
   2745..2942    +  terminator     TEF terminator: Ashbya gossypii TEF terminator
   3039..3088    +  CDS            SET1 (fragment): solubility-enhancement tag derived from T7 phage gene 10B
   3096..3143    +  terminator     T7 terminator: transcription terminator for bacteriophage T7 RNA polymerase
   3179..3215    -  misc_feature   MCS (fragment): pBluescript multiple cloning site
   3228..3246    -  promoter       T3 promoter: promoter for bacteriophage T3 RNA polymerase
   3291..3307    -  protein_bind   lac operator: The lac repressor binds to the lac operator to inhibit transcription in E. coli. This inhibition can be relieved by adding lactose or isopropyl-β-D-thiogalactopyranoside (IPTG). lac repressor encoded by lacI
   3315..3345    -  promoter       lac promoter: promoter for the E. coli lac operon
   3360..3381    -  protein_bind   CAP binding site: CAP binding activates transcription in the presence of cAMP. E. coli catabolite activator protein
   3394..3486    -  CDS            lacI (fragment): lac repressor; lacI; The lac repressor binds to the lac operator to inhibit transcription in E. coli. This inhibition can be relieved by adding lactose or isopropyl-β-D-thiogalactopyranoside (IPTG).
   3669..4257    -  rep_origin     ori: high-copy-number ColE1/pMB1/pBR322/pUC origin of replication
   4428..5288    -  CDS            AmpR: β-lactamase; bla; confers resistance to ampicillin, carbenicillin, and related antibiotics
   5289..5393    -  promoter       AmpR promoter: bla
>Addgene plasmid #41829 | pAAH5 | depositor full sequence | sequence record 69202 | pAAH5 sequence 5413 bps
CACCTAAATTGTAAGCGTTAATATTTTGTTAAAATTCGCGTTAAATTTTTGTTAAATCAGCTCATTTTTT
AACCAATAGGCCGAAATCGGCAAAATCCCTTATAAATCAAAAGAATAGACCGAGATAGGGT
[37 nt withheld, positions 132-168]
AAAGAACGTGGACTCCAACGTCAAAGG
[49 nt withheld, positions 196-244]
T
[91 nt withheld, positions 246-336]
G
[124 nt withheld, positions 338-461]
CCCATTCGCCATTCAGGCTGCGCAACTGTTGGGAAGGGCGATCGGTGCGGGCCTCTTCGCTATTACGCCA
GCTGGCGAAAGGGGGATGTGCTGCAAGGCGATTAAGTTGGGTAACGCCAGGGTTTTCCCAGTCACGACGT
TGTAAAACGACGGCCAGTGAGCGCGCGTAATACGACTCACTATAGGGCGAATTGGGTACCGGGCCCAGAC
CACAACGGTTTCCCTCTAGAAATAATTTTGTTTAACTTTAAGAAGGAGATATACATATGGACAAAGATTG
CGAAATGAAACGTACCACCCTGGATAGCCCGCTGGGCAAACTGGAACTGAGCGGCTGCGAACAGGGCCTG
CATGAAATTAAACTGCTGGGTAAAGGCACCAGCGCGGCCGATGCGGTTGAAGTTCCGGCCCCGGCCGCCG
TGCTGGGTGGTCCGGAACCGCTGATGCAGGCGACCGCGTGGCTGAACGCGTATTTTCATCAGCCGGAAGC
GATTGAAGAATTTCCGGTTCCGGCGCTGCATCATCCGGTGTTTCAGCAGGAGAGCTTTACCCGTCAGGTG
CTGTGGAAACTGCTGAAAGTGGTTAAATTTGGCGAAGTGATTAGCTATCAGCAGCTGGCGGCCCTGGCGG
GTAATCCGGCGGCCACCGCCGCCGTTAAAACCGCGCTGAGCGGTAACCCGGTGCCGATTCTGATTCCGTG
CCATCGTGTGGTTAGCTCTAGCGGTGCGGTTGGCGGTTATGAAGGTGGTCTGGCGGTGAAAGAGTGGCTG
CTGGCCCATGAAGGTCATCGTCTGGGTAAACCGGGTCTGGGACCTGCAGGTATAGGCGCGCCAGGATCCC
CGGGTTAATTAAGGCGCGCCAGATCTGTTTAGCTTGCCTCGTCCCCGCCGGGTCACCCGGCCAGCGACAT
GGAGGCCCAGAATACCCTCCTTGACAGTCTTGACGTGCGCAGCTCAGGGGCATGATGTGACTGTCGCCCG
TACATTTAGCCCATACATCCCCATGTATAATCATTTGCATCCATACATTTTGATGGCCGCACGGCGCGAA
GCAAAAATTACGGCTCCTCGCTGCGGACCTGCGAGCAGGGAAACGCTCCCCTCACAGACGCGTTGAATTG
TCCCCACGCCGCGCCCCTGTAGAGAAATATAAAAGGTTAGGATTTGCCACTGAGGTTCTTCTTTCATATA
CTTCCTTTTAAAATCTTGCTAGGATACAGTTCTCACATCACATCCGAACATAAACAACCATGGGTAAAAA
GCCTGAACTCACCGCGACGTCTGTCGAGAAGTTTCTGATCGAAAAGTTCGACAGCGTCTCCGACCTGATG
CAGCTCTCGGAGGGCGAAGAATCTCGTGCTTTCAGCTTCGATGTAGGAGGGCGTGGATATGTCCTGCGGG
TAAATAGCTGCGCCGATGGTTTCTACAAAGATCGTTATGTTTATCGGCACTTTGCATCGGCCGCGCTCCC
GATTCCGGAAGTGCTTGACATTGGGGAATTCAGCGAGAGCCTGACCTATTGCATCTCCCGCCGTGCACAG
GGTGTCACGTTGCAAGACCTGCCTGAAACCGAACTGCCCGCTGTTCTGCAGCCGGTCGCGGAGGCCATGG
ATGCGATCGCTGCGGCCGATCTTAGCCAGACGAGCGGGTTCGGCCCATTCGGACCGCAAGGAATCGGTCA
ATACACTACATGGCGTGATTTCATATGCGCGATTGCTGATCCCCATGTGTATCACTGGCAAACTGTGATG
GACGACACCGTCAGTGCGTCCGTCGCGCAGGCTCTCGATGAGCTGATGCTTTGGGCCGAGGACTGCCCCG
AAGTCCGGCACCTCGTGCACGCGGATTTCGGCTCCAACAATGTCCTGACGGACAATGGCCGCATAACAGC
GGTCATTGACTGGAGCGAGGCGATGTTCGGGGATTCCCAATACGAGGTCGCCAACATCTTCTTCTGGAGG
CCGTGGTTGGCTTGTATGGAGCAGCAGACGCGCTACTTCGAGCGGAGGCATCCGGAGCTTGCAGGATCGC
CGCGGCTCCGGGCGTATATGCTCCGCATTGGTCTTGACCAACTCTATCAGAGCTTGGTTGACGGCAATTT
CGATGATGCAGCTTGGGCGCAGGGTCGATGCGACGCAATCGTCCGATCCGGAGCCGGGACTGTCGGGCGT
ACACAAATCGCCCGCAGAAGCGCGGCCGTCTGGACCGATGGCTGTGTAGAAGTACTCGCCGATAGTGGAA
ACCGACGCCCCAGCACTCGTCCGAGGGCAAAGGAATAATCAGTACTGACAATAAAAAGATTCTTGTTTTC
AAGAACTTGTCATTTGTATAGTTTTTTTATATTGTAGTTGTTCTATTTTAATCAAATGTTAGCGTGATTT
ATATTTTTTTTCGCCTCGACATCATCTGCCCAGATGCGAAGTTAAGTGCGCAGAAAGTAATATCATGCGT
CAATCGTATGTGAATGCTGGTCGCTATACTGCTGTCGATTCGATACTAACGCCGCCATCCAGTGTCGAAA
ACGAGCTCGAATTCATCGATGATATCCATCACACTGGCGGCCGCTCGAGCAGATCCGGCTGCTAACAAAG
CCCGAAAGGAAGCTGAGTTGGCTGCTGCCACCGCTGAGCAATAACTAGCATAACCCCTTGGGGCCTCTAA
ACGGGTCTTGAGGGGTTTTTTGCTGAAAGGAGGAACTATATCCGGATAATCTAGAGGCACTAGTTCTAGA
GCGGCCGCCACCGCGGTGGAGCTCCAGCTTTTGTTCCCTTTAGTGAGGGTTAATTGCGCGCTTGGCGTAA
TCATGGTCATAGCTGTTTCCTGTGTGAAATTGTTATCCGCTCACAATTCCACACAACATACGAGCCGGAA
GCATAAAGTGTAAAGCCTGGGGTGCCTAATGAGTGAGCTAACTCACATTAATTGCGTTGCGCTCACTGCC
CGCTTTCCAGTCGGGAAACCTGTCGTGCCAGCTGCATTAATGAATCGGCCAACGCGCGGGGAGAGGCGGT
TTGCGTATTGGGCGCTCTTCCGCTTCCTCGCTCACTGACTCGCTGCGCTCGGTCGTTCGGCTGCGGCGAG
CGGTATCAGCTCACTCAAAGGCGGTAATACGGTTATCCACAGAATCAGGGGATAACGCAGGAAAGAACAT
GTGAGCAAAAGGCCAGCAAAAGGCCAGGAACCGTAAAAAGGCCGCGTTGCTGGCGTTTTTCCATAGGCTC
CGCCCCCCTGACGAGCATCACAAAAATCGACGCTCAAGTCAGAGGTGGCGAAACCCGACAGGACTATAAA
GATACCAGGCGTTTCCCCCTGGAAGCTCCCTCGTGCGCTCTCCTGTTCCGACCCTGCCGCTTACCGGATA
CCTGTCCGCCTTTCTCCCTTCGGGAAGCGTGGCGCTTTCTCATAGCTCACGCTGTAGGTATCTCAGTTCG
GTGTAGGTCGTTCGCTCCAAGCTGGGCTGTGTGCACGAACCCCCCGTTCAGCCCGACCGCTGCGCCTTAT
CCGGTAACTATCGTCTTGAGTCCAACCCGGTAAGACACGACTTATCGCCACTGGCAGCAGCCACTGGTAA
CAGGATTAGCAGAGCGAGGTATGTAGGCGGTGCTACAGAGTTCTTGAAGTGGTGGCCTAACTACGGCTAC
ACTAGAAGAACAGTATTTGGTATCTGCGCTCTGCTGAAGCCAGTTACCTTCGGAAAAAGAGTTGGTAGCT
CTTGATCCGGCAAACAAACCACCGCTGGTAGCGGTGGTTTTTTTGTTTGCAAGCAGCAGATTACGCGCAG
AAAAAAAGGATCTCAAGAAGATCCTTTGATCTTTTCTACGGGGTCTGACGCTCAGTGGAACGAAAACTCA
CGTTAAGGGATTTTGGTCATGAGATTATCAAAAAGGATCTTCACCTAGATCCTTTTAAATTAAAAATGAA
GTTTTAAATCAATCTAAAGTATATATGAGTAAACTTGGTCTGACAGTTACCAATGCTTAATCAGTGAGGC
ACCTATCTCAGCGATCTGTCTATTTCGTTCATCCATAGTTGCCTGACTCCCCGTCGTGTAGATAACTACG
ATACGGGAGGGCTTACCATCTGGCCCCAGTGCTGCAATGATACCGCGAGACCCACGCTCACCGGCTCCAG
ATTTATCAGCAATAAACCAGCCAGCCGGAAGGGCCGAGCGCAGAAGTGGTCCTGCAACTTTATCCGCCTC
CATCCAGTCTATTAATTGTTGCCGGGAAGCTAGAGTAAGTAGTTCGCCAGTTAATAGTTTGCGCAACGTT
GTTGCCATTGCTACAGGCATCGTGGTGTCACGCTCGTCGTTTGGTATGGCTTCATTCAGCTCCGGTTCCC
AACGATCAAGGCGAGTTACATGATCCCCCATGTTGTGCAAAAAAGCGGTTAGCTCCTTCGGTCCTCCGAT
CGTTGTCAGAAGTAAGTTGGCCGCAGTGTTATCACTCATGGTTATGGCAGCACTGCATAATTCTCTTACT
GTCATGCCATCCGTAAGATGCTTTTCTGTGACTGGTGAGTACTCAACCAAGTCATTCTGAGAATAGTGTA
TGCGGCGACCGAGTTGCTCTTGCCCGGCGTCAATACGGGATAATACCGCGCCACATAGCAGAACTTTAAA
AGTGCTCATCATTGGAAAACGTTCTTCGGGGCGAAAACTCTCAAGGATCTTACCGCTGTTGAGATCCAGT
TCGATGTAACCCACTCGTGCACCCAACTGATCTTCAGCATCTTTTACTTTCACCAGCGTTTCTGGGTGAG
CAAAAACAGGAAGGCAAAATGCCGCAAAAAAGGGAATAAGGGCGACACGGAAATGTTGAATACTCATACT
CTTCCTTTTTCAATATTATTGAAGCATTTATCAGGGTTATTGTCTCATGAGCGGATACATATTTGAATGT
ATTTAGAAAAATAAACAAATAGGGGTTCCGCGCACATTTCCCCGAAAAGTGC
