>Addgene plasmid #41829 | pAAH5 | addgene partial sequence | sequence record 72706 | T7 5'-TAATACGACTCACTATAGGG-3'
CGGTTTCCCTCTAGAAATAATTTTGTTTAACTTTAAGAAGGAGATATACATATGGACAAAGATTGCGAAA
TGAAACGTACCACCCTGGATAGCCCGCTGGGCAAACTGGAACTGAGCGGCTGCGAACAGGGCCTGCATGA
AATTAAACTGCTGGGTAAAGGCACCAGCGCGGCCGATGCGGTTGAAGTTCCGGCCCCGGCCGCCGTGCTG
GGTGGTCCGGAACCGCTGATGCAGGCGACCGCGTGGCTGAACGCGTATTTTCATCAGCCGGAAGCGATTG
AAGAATTTCCGGTTCCGGCGCTGCATCATCCGGTGTTTCAGCAGGAGAGCTTTACCCGTCAGGTGCTGTG
GAAACTGCTGAAAGTGGTTAAATTTGGCGAAGTGATTAGCTATCAGCAGCTGGCGGCCCTGGCGGGTAAT
CCGGCGGCCACCGCCGCCGTTAAAACCGCGCTGAGCGGTAACCCGGTGCCGATTCTGATTCCGTGCCATC
GTGTGGTTAGCTCTAGCGGTGCGGTTGGCGGTTATGAAGGTGGTCTGGCGGTGAAAGAGTGGCTGCTGGC
CCATGAAGGTCATCGTCTGGGTAAACCGGGTCTGGGACCTGCAGGTATAGGCGCGCCAGGATCCCCGGGT
TAATTAAGGCGCGCCAGATCTGTTTAGCTTGCCTCGTCCCCGCCGGGTCACCCGGCCAGCGACATGGAGG
CCCAGAATACCCTCCTTGACAGTCTTGACGTGCGCAGCTCAGGGGCATGATGTGACTGTCGCCCGTACAT
TTAGCCCATACATCCCCATGTATAATCATTTGCATCCATACATTTTGATGGCCGCACGGCGCGAAGCAAA
AATTACGGCTCCTCGCTGCGGACCTGCGAGCAGGGAAACGCTCCCCTCACAGACGCGTTGAATTGTCCCC
ACGCCGCGCCCCTGTAGAGAAATATAAAAGGTTA
