>Addgene plasmid #41829 | pAAH5 | addgene partial sequence | sequence record 72708 | T7 Term
TTCGGGCTTTGTTAGCAGCCGGATCTGCTCGAGCGGCCGCCAGTGTGATGGATATCATCGATGAATTCGA
GCTCGTTTTCGACACTGGATGGCGGCGTTAGTATCGAATCGACAGCAGTATAGCGACCAGCATTCACATA
CGATTGACGCATGATATTACTTTCTGCGCACTTAACTTCGCATCTGGGCAGATGATGTCGAGGCGAAAAA
AAATATAAATCACGCTAACATTTGATTAAAATAGAACAACTACAATATAAAAAAACTATACAAATGACAA
GTTCTTGAAAACAAGAATCTTTTTATTGTCAGTACTGATTATTCCTTTGCCCTCGGACGAGTGCTGGGGC
GTCGGTTTCCACTATCGGCGAGTACTTCTACACAGCCATCGGTCCAGACGGCCGCGCTTCTGCGGGCGAT
TTGTGTACGCCCGACAGTCCCGGCTCCGGATCGGACGATTGCGTCGCATCGACCCTGCGCCCAAGCTGCA
TCATCGAAATTGCCGTCAACCAAGCTCTGATAGAGTTGGTCAAGACCAATGCGGAGCATATACGCCCGGA
GCCGCGGCGATCCTGCAAGCTCCGGATGCCTCCGCTCGAAGTAGCGCGTCTGCTGCTCCATACAAGCCAA
CCACGGCCTCCAGAAGAAGATGTTGGCGACCTCGTATTGGGAATCCCCGAACATCGCCTCGCTCCAGTCA
ATGACCGCTGTTATGCGGCCATTGTCCGTCAGGACATTGTTGGAGCCGAAATCCGCGTGCACGAGGTGCC
GGACTTCGGGGCAGTCCTCGGCCCAAAGCATCAGCTCATCGAGAGCCTGCGCGACGGACGCACTGACGGT
GTCGTCCATCACAGTTTGCCAGTGATACACATGGGGATCAGCAATCGCGCATATGAAATCACGCCATGTA
GTGTATTGACCGATTCCTTGCGGTCCGAATGGGCCGAACCCGCTCGTCTGGCTAAGATCGGCCGCAGCGA
TCGCATCCATGGCCTCCGCGACCGGCTGCAGAACAGCGGGCAGTTCGGTTTCAGGCAGGTCTTGCAACG
